Addgene plasmid #85813: pCI-neo-Flag-DHHS
Purpose: To rescue the expression of DHHC5 catalytically inactive mutant in the knockdown cell lines
Depositing lab: Sandra Hofmann. Depositing organization: University of Texas Southwestern Medical Center. Publication: Systematic siRNA Screen Unmasks NSCLC Growth Dependence by Palmitoyltransferase DHHC5. Tian H, Lu JY, Shao C, Huffman KE, Carstens RM, Larsen JE, Girard L, Liu H, Rodriguez-Canales J, Frenkel EP, Wistuba II, Minna JD, Hofmann SL. Mol Cancer Res. 2015 Apr;13(4):784-94. doi: 10.1158/1541-7786.MCR-14-0608. Epub 2015 Jan 8. PubMed 25573953.
Backbone
  Vector backbone: pCI-neo
  Backbone size w/o insert (bp): 5500
  Total vector size (bp): 7800
  Modifications to backbone: inserted 3x Flag tag
  Vector type: Mammalian Expression
  Selectable markers: Neomycin (select with G418)
Growth in bacteria
  Bacterial resistance: Ampicillin, 100 μg/mL
  Growth temperature: 37°C
  Growth strain: DH5alpha
  Copy number: High Copy
Gene/Insert
  Gene/Insert name: ZDHHC5 C134S mutant
  Species: M. musculus (mouse)
  Insert size (bp): 2200
  GenBank ID: NM_144887
  Entrez Gene: Zdhhc5 (a.k.a. 1110032A17Rik, AI451382, Zisp)
  Tag / fusion protein: Flag (N terminal on backbone)
Terms and licenses: Academic/Nonprofit Terms; Industry Terms: Not Available to Industry
How to cite: pCI-neo-Flag-DHHS was a gift from Sandra Hofmann (Addgene plasmid # 85813 ; http://n2t.net/addgene:85813 ; RRID:Addgene_85813)
