[The description below was written by a language model from this plasmid's Addgene catalogue record and pLannotate feature annotations shown in this document.]
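Description:
pCI-neo-Flag-DHHS is a mammalian expression plasmid built on the pCI-neo backbone, modified to carry an N-terminal 3xFLAG tag. It encodes mouse Zdhhc5 (DHHC5), a palmitoyltransferase that attaches palmitate to protein substrates. The insert carries the C134S substitution, which changes the catalytic DHHC motif to DHHS and so yields a catalytically inactive enzyme. The catalogue lists a total size of about 7.8 kb with a 2.2 kb insert, and the sequenced record is 7,659 nt. In bacteria the plasmid replicates from a high-copy ColE1/pUC-type origin and is selected with ampicillin through the bla gene. An f1 origin is also present and allows single-stranded DNA production.

Expression of the tagged protein is driven by the human CMV immediate-early enhancer and promoter. These are followed by a chimeric β-globin/immunoglobulin intron, which generally improves mRNA processing and expression. A T7 promoter lies just upstream of the coding region. The 3xFLAG sequence, which includes an enterokinase cleavage site, sits immediately before the Zdhhc5 open reading frame, and an annotated SV40 polyadenylation signal lies downstream of the insert. A separate cassette places the neomycin phosphotransferase gene under the SV40 enhancer/early promoter with a synthetic poly(A) signal, which allows G418 selection of stably transfected mammalian cells.

The stated purpose is to re-express the catalytically inactive DHHC5 mutant in DHHC5 knockdown cell lines. It therefore suits rescue experiments that test whether a knockdown phenotype depends on palmitoyltransferase activity, and the FLAG epitope allows detection or immunoprecipitation of the protein. The record does not state how the mouse transcript escapes the knockdown.
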