Features (pLannotate 1.2.2; 20 found; start..end, strand, type, name):
      1..66      +  CDS            3xFLAG: three tandem FLAG® epitope tags, followed by an enterokinase cleavage site
     76..2220    +  CDS            Zdhhc5: ZDHC5_MOUSE - Also known as Kiaa1748. Experimental evidence at protein level: Swiss-Prot protein existence level 1. Palmitoyltransferase that catalyzes the addition of palmitate onto various protein substrates and is involved in a variety of cellular processes (PubMed:21820437, PubMed:22081607). Palmitoylates the G-protein coupled receptor SSTR5 and for FLOT2 (PubMed:21820437, PubMed:22081607). From Mus musculus (Mouse).
   2235..2252    -  promoter       T3 promoter (fragment): promoter for bacteriophage T3 RNA polymerase
   2270..2391    -  polyA_signal   SV40 poly(A) signal: SV40 polyadenylation signal
   2414..2482    -  CDS            large T antigen (fragment): large T antigen from SV40 (simian virus 40)
   2506..2573    +  CDS            lacZα (fragment): LacZα fragment of β-galactosidase; lacZ fragment
   2577..3005    +  rep_origin     f1 ori (sequence partly withheld): f1 bacteriophage origin of replication; arrow indicates direction of (+) strand synthesis
   3033..3084    -  misc_feature   bom (fragment): basis of mobility region from pBR322
   3149..3506    +  promoter       SV40 promoter: SV40 enhancer and early promoter
   3557..4351    +  CDS            NeoR/KanR: aminoglycoside phosphotransferase from Tn5; aph(3')-II (or nptII); confers resistance to neomycin, kanamycin, and G418 (Geneticin®)
   4415..4463    +  polyA_signal   poly(A) signal: synthetic polyadenylation signal
   4488..4537    -  misc_feature   bom (fragment): basis of mobility region from pBR322
   4639..4674    -  CDS            rop (fragment): Rop protein, which maintains plasmids at low copy number; rop
   4769..4873    +  promoter       AmpR promoter: bla
   4874..5734    +  CDS            AmpR: β-lactamase; bla; confers resistance to ampicillin, carbenicillin, and related antibiotics
   5905..6493    +  rep_origin     ori: high-copy-number ColE1/pMB1/pBR322/pUC origin of replication
   6706..7083    +  enhancer       CMV enhancer: human cytomegalovirus immediate early enhancer
   7084..7295    +  promoter       CMV promoter: human cytomegalovirus (CMV) immediate early promoter
   7456..7588    +  intron         chimeric intron: chimera between introns from human β-globin and immunoglobulin heavy chain genes
   7633..7651    +  promoter       T7 promoter: promoter for bacteriophage T7 RNA polymerase
>Addgene plasmid #85813 | pCI-neo-Flag-DHHS | addgene full sequence | sequence record 169510 | Addgene NGS Result
GACTACAAAGACCATGACGGTGATTATAAAGATCATGATATCGATTACAAGGATGACGATGACAAGCTTG
GATCCATGCCCGCAGAGTCTGGAAAGAGGTTCAAACCCAGCAAGTATGTACCGGTCTCAGCAGCCGCCAT
ATTTCTAGTGGGAGCTACAACACTCTTCTTTGCCTTTACGTGTCCAGGACTAAGCCTGAATGTGTCACCT
GCAGTGCCCATTTACAATGCAATTATGTTTCTCTTTGTGCTGGCCAACTTTAGCATGGCCACCTTTATGG
ACCCAGGAATTTTTCCCCGAGCCGAGGAAGATGAAGACAAAGAAGATGACTTCCGAGCTCCCCTTTACAA
AACAGTGGAGATCAAGGGTATCCAGGTGCGAATGAAATGGTGTGCCACCTGCCGCTTTTACCGCCCTCCT
AGATGCTCCCACTGCAGTGTCTGTGACAACTGTGTGGAGGAATTTGACCATCACTCCCCTTGGGTAAACA
ACTGTATTGGTCGCAGGAACTACAGATACTTCTTCCTTTTCCTCCTTTCCCTGACAGCTCACATCATGGG
TGTGTTTGGCTTTGGCCTCCTTTATGTCCTCTATCACATAGAGGAACTCTCAGGGGTCCGCACTGCTGTC
ACCATGGCAGTGATGTGTGTGGCTGGCTTATTTTTCATCCCTGTAGCTGGCCTCACAGGATTTCATGTGG
TGCTGGTGGCTAGGGGACGCACAACCAATGAACAGGTTACAGGTAAATTCCGGGGAGGTGTGAATCCCTT
CACCAATGGCTGCTGTAACAACGTTAGCCGTGTCCTCTGCAGTTCTCCAGCACCCAGGTATTTGGGGAGA
CCAAAGAAAGAGAAGACAATTGTAATCAGACCTCCTTTCCTTCGACCAGAAGTGTCAGATGGGCAGATAA
CTGTGAAGATCATGGATAATGGCATCCAGGGAGAATTGAGGAGGACTAAGTCTAAAGGAAGCCTAGAGAT
AACAGAGAGCCAGTCTGCAGATGCAGAACCTCCACCTCCTCCTAAGCCGGACCTCAGCCGATACACGGGG
CTTCGAACACACCTCAGCCTGGCTACTAATGAGGATAGCAGTCTCTTGGGCAAGGACAGTCCCCCTACAC
CTACCATGTACAAGTATCGACCAGGTTACAGCAGCAGTAGCACATCAGCCGCCATGCCTCATTCCTCCAG
CGCCAAGTTGAGTCGTGGAGACAGCTTAAAGGAGCCAACTTCAATTGCAGATAGCAGCCGCCATCCCAGC
TACCGCTCAGAACCCAGCTTGGAGCCAGAGAGCTTCCGGTCTCCTACTTTTGGCAAAAGCTTTCATTTTG
ATCCATTGTCCAGTGGCTCACGATCCTCCAGCCTCAAGTCAGCTCAGGGCACGGGCTTTGAGCTGGGCCA
GTTGCAGTCCATTCGTTCAGAGGGCACCACCTCCACCTCCTATAAGAGCCTGGCCAATCAGACACGCAAT
GGAAGTCTATCTTATGACAGCCTACTCACTCCTTCAGACAGCCCTGATTTTGAGTCAGTACAGGCAGGGC
CTGAGCCAGACCCACCTTTAGGCTACACCTCTCCCTTCCTGTCAGCCCGGCTGGCCCAGCAACGGGAAGC
CGAGAGGCATCCACGTTTGCTGCCAACTGGCCCACCACACCGAGAACCCTCACCAGTCCGTTATGACAAT
CTGTCTCGCCACATTGTGGCCTCCCTCCAGGAACGAGAGAAGCTGCTACGACAGTCACCTCCACTTGCAG
GCCGTGAGGAAGAACCAGGCTTGGGAGACTCAGGCATTCAGTCAACACCAGGCTCAGGCCATGCCCCCCG
TACTAGTTCCTCCTCAGATGATTCCAAGAGATCACCCTTGAGTAAGACTCCACTGGGACGCCCAGCTGTT
CCCCGTTTTGGCAAACCAGATGGGCTAAGAAGCCGGGGACTAGGGTCCCCTGAACCAGGCACAACTGCCC
CCTACCTGGGCCGATCAATATCCTATAGCAGCCAAAAAGCCCCATCTGGTGTCTCAGAGACAGAGGAAGT
AGCATTGCAGCCATTACTGACACCCAAAGATGAAGTACAGCTCAAGACCACCTACAGCAAATCCAATGGG
CAGCCCAAGAGTATAGGCTCAGCTTCCCCTGGCCCAGGCCAGCCACCTCTCAGTAGCCCCACAAGGGGAG
GAGTCAAGAAGGTGTCAGGGGTGGGTGGCACCACTTATGAGATTTCTGTGTGAGCGGCCGCTTCCCTTTA
GTGAGGGTTAATGCTTCGAGCAGACATGATAAGATACATTGATGAGTTTGGACAAACCACAACTAGAATG
CAGTGAAAAAAATGCTTTATTTGTGAAATTTGTGATGCTATTGCTTTATTTGTAACCATTATAAGCTGCA
ATAAACAAGTTAACAACAACAATTGCATTCATTTTATGTTTCAGGTTCAGGGGGAGATGTGGGAGGTTTT
TTAAAGCAAGTAAAACCTCTACAAATGTGGTAAAATCCGATAAGGATCGATCCGGGCTGGCGTAATAGCG
AAGAGGCCCGCACCGATCGCCCTTCCCAACAGTTGCGCAGCCTGAATGGCGAATGG
[124 nt withheld, positions 2577-2700]
C
[91 nt withheld, positions 2702-2792]
A
[49 nt withheld, positions 2794-2842]
CCTTTGACGTTGGAGTCCACGTTCTTT
[37 nt withheld, positions 2870-2906]
ACCCTATCTCGGTCTATTCTTTTGATTTATAAGGGATTTTGCCGATTTCGGCCTATTGGTTAAAAAATGA
GCTGATTTAACAAAAATTTAACGCGAATTTTAACAAAATATTAACGCTTACAATTTCCTGATGCGGTATT
TTCTCCTTACGCATCTGTGCGGTATTTCACACCGCATACGCGGATCTGCGCAGCACCATGGCCTGAAATA
ACCTCTGAAAGAGGAACTTGGTTAGGTACCTTCTGAGGCGGAAAGAACCAGCTGTGGAATGTGTGTCAGT
TAGGGTGTGGAAAGTCCCCAGGCTCCCCAGCAGGCAGAAGTATGCAAAGCATGCATCTCAATTAGTCAGC
AACCAGGTGTGGAAAGTCCCCAGGCTCCCCAGCAGGCAGAAGTATGCAAAGCATGCATCTCAATTAGTCA
GCAACCATAGTCCCGCCCCTAACTCCGCCCATCCCGCCCCTAACTCCGCCCAGTTCCGCCCATTCTCCGC
CCCATGGCTGACTAATTTTTTTTATTTATGCAGAGGCCGAGGCCGCCTCGGCCTCTGAGCTATTCCAGAA
GTAGTGAGGAGGCTTTTTTGGAGGCCTAGGCTTTTGCAAAAAGCTTGATTCTTCTGACACAACAGTCTCG
AACTTAAGGCTAGAGCCACCATGATTGAACAAGATGGATTGCACGCAGGTTCTCCGGCCGCTTGGGTGGA
GAGGCTATTCGGCTATGACTGGGCACAACAGACAATCGGCTGCTCTGATGCCGCCGTGTTCCGGCTGTCA
GCGCAGGGGCGCCCGGTTCTTTTTGTCAAGACCGACCTGTCCGGTGCCCTGAATGAACTGCAGGACGAGG
CAGCGCGGCTATCGTGGCTGGCCACGACGGGCGTTCCTTGCGCAGCTGTGTTCGACGTTGTCACTGAAGC
GGGAAGGGACTGGCTGCTATTGGGCGAAGTGCCGGGGCAGGATCTCCTGTCATCTCACCTTGCTCCTGCC
GAGAAAGTATCCATCATGGCTGATGCAATGCGGCGGCTGCATACGCTTGATCCGGCTACCTGCCCATTCG
ACCACCAAGCGAAACATCGCATCGAGCGAGCACGTACTCGGATGGAAGCCGGCCTTGTCGATCAGGATGA
TCTGGACGAAGAGCATCAGGGGCTCGCGCCAGCCGAACTGTTCGCCAGGCTCAAGGCGCGCATGCCCGAC
GGCGAGGATCTCGTCGTGACCCATGGCGATGCCTGCTTGCCGAATATCATGGTGGAAAATGGCCGCTTTT
CTGGATTCATCGACTGTGGCCGGCTGGGTGTGGCGGACCGCTATCAGGACATAGCGTTGGCTACCCGTGA
TATTGCTGAAGAGCTTGGCGGCGAATGGGCTGACCGCTTCCTCGTGCTTTACGGTATCGCCGCTCCCGAT
TCGCAGCGCATCGCCTTCTATCGCCTTCTTGACGAGTTCTTCTGAGCGGGACTCTGGGGTTCGAAATGAC
CGACCAAGCGACGCCCAACCTGCCATCACGATGGCCGCAATAAAATATCTTTATTTTCATTACATCTGTG
TGTTGGTTTTTTGTGTGAATCGATAGCGATAAGGATTCGCGTATGGTGCACTCTCAGTACAATCTGCTCT
GATGCCGCATAGTTAAGCCAGCCCCGACACCCGCCAACACCCGCTGACGCGCCCTGACGGGCTTGTCTGC
TCCCGGCATCCGCTTACAGACAAGCTGTGACCGTCTCCGGGAGCTGCATGTGTCAGAGGTTTTCACCGTC
ATCACCGAAACGCGCGAGACGAAAGGGCCTCGTGATACGCCTATTTTTATAGGTTAATGTCATGATAATA
ATGGTTTCTTAGACGTCAGGTGGCACTTTTCGGGGAAATGTGCGCGGAACCCCTATTTGTTTATTTTTCT
AAATACATTCAAATATGTATCCGCTCATGAGACAATAACCCTGATAAATGCTTCAATAATATTGAAAAAG
GAAGAGTATGAGTATTCAACATTTCCGTGTCGCCCTTATTCCCTTTTTTGCGGCATTTTGCCTTCCTGTT
TTTGCTCACCCAGAAACGCTGGTGAAAGTAAAAGATGCTGAAGATCAGTTGGGTGCACGAGTGGGTTACA
TCGAACTGGATCTCAACAGCGGTAAGATCCTTGAGAGTTTTCGCCCCGAAGAACGTTTTCCAATGATGAG
CACTTTTAAAGTTCTGCTATGTGGCGCGGTATTATCCCGTATTGACGCCGGGCAAGAGCAACTCGGTCGC
CGCATACACTATTCTCAGAATGACTTGGTTGAGTACTCACCAGTCACAGAAAAGCATCTTACGGATGGCA
TGACAGTAAGAGAATTATGCAGTGCTGCCATAACCATGAGTGATAACACTGCGGCCAACTTACTTCTGAC
AACGATCGGAGGACCGAAGGAGCTAACCGCTTTTTTGCACAACATGGGGGATCATGTAACTCGCCTTGAT
CGTTGGGAACCGGAGCTGAATGAAGCCATACCAAACGACGAGCGTGACACCACGATGCCTGTAGCAATGG
CAACAACGTTGCGCAAACTATTAACTGGCGAACTACTTACTCTAGCTTCCCGGCAACAATTAATAGACTG
GATGGAGGCGGATAAAGTTGCAGGACCACTTCTGCGCTCGGCCCTTCCGGCTGGCTGGTTTATTGCTGAT
AAATCTGGAGCCGGTGAGCGTGGGTCTCGCGGTATCATTGCAGCACTGGGGCCAGATGGTAAGCCCTCCC
GTATCGTAGTTATCTACACGACGGGGAGTCAGGCAACTATGGATGAACGAAATAGACAGATCGCTGAGAT
AGGTGCCTCACTGATTAAGCATTGGTAACTGTCAGACCAAGTTTACTCATATATACTTTAGATTGATTTA
AAACTTCATTTTTAATTTAAAAGGATCTAGGTGAAGATCCTTTTTGATAATCTCATGACCAAAATCCCTT
AACGTGAGTTTTCGTTCCACTGAGCGTCAGACCCCGTAGAAAAGATCAAAGGATCTTCTTGAGATCCTTT
TTTTCTGCGCGTAATCTGCTGCTTGCAAACAAAAAAACCACCGCTACCAGCGGTGGTTTGTTTGCCGGAT
CAAGAGCTACCAACTCTTTTTCCGAAGGTAACTGGCTTCAGCAGAGCGCAGATACCAAATACTGTTCTTC
TAGTGTAGCCGTAGTTAGGCCACCACTTCAAGAACTCTGTAGCACCGCCTACATACCTCGCTCTGCTAAT
CCTGTTACCAGTGGCTGCTGCCAGTGGCGATAAGTCGTGTCTTACCGGGTTGGACTCAAGACGATAGTTA
CCGGATAAGGCGCAGCGGTCGGGCTGAACGGGGGGTTCGTGCACACAGCCCAGCTTGGAGCGAACGACCT
ACACCGAACTGAGATACCTACAGCGTGAGCTATGAGAAAGCGCCACGCTTCCCGAAGGGAGAAAGGCGGA
CAGGTATCCGGTAAGCGGCAGGGTCGGAACAGGAGAGCGCACGAGGGAGCTTCCAGGGGGAAACGCCTGG
TATCTTTATAGTCCTGTCGGGTTTCGCCACCTCTGACTTGAGCGTCGATTTTTGTGATGCTCGTCAGGGG
GGCGGAGCCTATGGAAAAACGCCAGCAACGCGGCCTTTTTACGGTTCCTGGCCTTTTGCTGGCCTTTTGC
TCACATGGCTCGACAGATCTTCAATATTGGCCATTAGCCATATTATTCATTGGTTATATAGCATAAATCA
ATATTGGCTATTGGCCATTGCATACGTTGTATCTATATCATAATATGTACATTTATATTGGCTCATGTCC
AATATGACCGCCATGTTGGCATTGATTATTGACTAGTTATTAATAGTAATCAATTACGGGGTCATTAGTT
CATAGCCCATATATGGAGTTCCGCGTTACATAACTTACGGTAAATGGCCCGCCTGGCTGACCGCCCAACG
ACCCCCGCCCATTGACGTCAATAATGACGTATGTTCCCATAGTAACGCCAATAGGGACTTTCCATTGACG
TCAATGGGTGGAGTATTTACGGTAAACTGCCCACTTGGCAGTACATCAAGTGTATCATATGCCAAGTCCG
CCCCCTATTGACGTCAATGACGGTAAATGGCCCGCCTGGCATTATGCCCAGTACATGACCTTACGGGACT
TTCCTACTTGGCAGTACATCTACGTATTAGTCATCGCTATTACCATGGTGATGCGGTTTTGGCAGTACAC
CAATGGGCGTGGATAGCGGTTTGACTCACGGGGATTTCCAAGTCTCCACCCCATTGACGTCAATGGGAGT
TTGTTTTGGCACCAAAATCAACGGGACTTTCCAAAATGTCGTAACAACTGCGATCGCCCGCCCCGTTGAC
GCAAATGGGCGGTAGGCGTGTACGGTGGGAGGTCTATATAAGCAGAGCTCGTTTAGTGAACCGTCAGATC
ACTAGAAGCTTTATTGCGGTAGTTTATCACAGTTAAATTGCTAACGCAGTCAGTGCTTCTGACACAACAG
TCTCGAACTTAAGCTGCAGTGACTCTCTTAAGGTAGCCTTGCAGAAGTTGGTCGTGAGGCACTGGGCAGG
TAAGTATCAAGGTTACAAGACAGGTTTAAGGAGACCAATAGAAACTGGGCTTGTCGAGACAGAGAAGACT
CTTGCGTTTCTGATAGGCACCTATTGGTCTTACTGACATCCACTTTGCCTTTCTCTCCACAGGTGTCCAC
TCCCAGTTCAATTACAGCTCTTAAGGCTAGAGTACTTAATACGACTCACTATAGGCTAGCATG
